>Addgene plasmid #174444 | pIVT-EGFP-mouseCENP-C | addgene full sequence | sequence record 343279 | Addgene NGS Result
GACGAAAGGGCCTCGTGATACGCCTATTTTTATAGGTTAATGTCATGATAATAATGGTTTCTTAGACGTC
AGGTGGCACTTTTCGGGGAAATGTGCGCGGAACCCCTATTTGTTTATTTTTCTAAATACATTCAAATATG
TATCCGCTCATGAGACAATAACCCTGATAAATGCTTCAATAATATTGAAAAAGGAAGAGTATGAGTATTC
AACATTTCCGTGTCGCCCTTATTCCCTTTTTTGCGGCATTTTGCCTTCCTGTTTTTGCTCACCCAGAAAC
GCTGGTGAAAGTAAAAGATGCTGAAGATCAGTTGGGTGCACGAGTGGGTTACATCGAACTGGATCTCAAC
AGCGGTAAGATCCTTGAGAGTTTTCGCCCCGAAGAACGTTTTCCAATGATGAGCACTTTTAAAGTTCTGC
TATGTGGCGCGGTATTATCCCGTATTGACGCCGGGCAAGAGCAACTCGGTCGCCGCATACACTATTCTCA
GAATGACTTGGTTGAGTACTCACCAGTCACAGAAAAGCATCTTACGGATGGCATGACAGTAAGAGAATTA
TGCAGTGCTGCCATAACCATGAGTGATAACACTGCGGCCAACTTACTTCTGACAACGATCGGAGGACCGA
AGGAGCTAACCGCTTTTTTGCACAACATGGGGGATCATGTAACTCGCCTTGATCGTTGGGAACCGGAGCT
GAATGAAGCCATACCAAACGACGAGCGTGACACCACGATGCCTGTAGCAATGGCAACAACGTTGCGCAAA
CTATTAACTGGCGAACTACTTACTCTAGCTTCCCGGCAACAATTAATAGACTGGATGGAGGCGGATAAAG
TTGCAGGACCACTTCTGCGCTCGGCCCTTCCGGCTGGCTGGTTTATTGCTGATAAATCTGGAGCCGGTGA
GCGTGGGTCTCGCGGTATCATTGCAGCACTGGGGCCAGATGGTAAGCCCTCCCGTATCGTAGTTATCTAC
ACGACGGGGAGTCAGGCAACTATGGATGAACGAAATAGACAGATCGCTGAGATAGGTGCCTCACTGATTA
AGCATTGGTAACTGTCAGACCAAGTTTACTCATATATACTTTAGATTGATTTAAAACTTCATTTTTAATT
TAAAAGGATCTAGGTGAAGATCCTTTTTGATAATCTCATGACCAAAATCCCTTAACGTGAGTTTTCGTTC
CACTGAGCGTCAGACCCCGTAGAAAAGATCAAAGGATCTTCTTGAGATCCTTTTTTTCTGCGCGTAATCT
GCTGCTTGCAAACAAAAAAACCACCGCTACCAGCGGTGGTTTGTTTGCCGGATCAAGAGCTACCAACTCT
TTTTCCGAAGGTAACTGGCTTCAGCAGAGCGCAGATACCAAATACTGTTCTTCTAGTGTAGCCGTAGTTA
GGCCACCACTTCAAGAACTCTGTAGCACCGCCTACATACCTCGCTCTGCTAATCCTGTTACCAGTGGCTG
CTGCCAGTGGCGATAAGTCGTGTCTTACCGGGTTGGACTCAAGACGATAGTTACCGGATAAGGCGCAGCG
GTCGGGCTGAACGGGGGGTTCGTGCACACAGCCCAGCTTGGAGCGAACGACCTACACCGAACTGAGATAC
CTACAGCGTGAGCTATGAGAAAGCGCCACGCTTCCCGAAGGGAGAAAGGCGGACAGGTATCCGGTAAGCG
GCAGGGTCGGAACAGGAGAGCGCACGAGGGAGCTTCCAGGGGGAAACGCCTGGTATCTTTATAGTCCTGT
CGGGTTTCGCCACCTCTGACTTGAGCGTCGATTTTTGTGATGCTCGTCAGGGGGGCGGAGCCTATGGAAA
AACGCCAGCAACGCGGCCTTTTTACGGTTCCTGGCCTTTTGCTGGCCTTTTGCTCACATGTTCTTTCCTG
CGTTATCCCCTGATTCTGTGGATAACCGTATTACCGCCTTTGAGTGAGCTGATACCGCTCGCCGCAGCCG
AACGACCGAGCGCAGCGAGTCAGTGAGCGAGGAAGCGGAAGAGCGCCCAATACGCAAACCGCCTCTCCCC
GCGCGTTGGCCGATTCATTAATGCAGCTGGCACGACAGGTTTCCCGACTGGAAAGCGGGCAGTGAGCGCA
ACGCAATTAATGTGAGTTAGCTCACTCATTAGGCACCCCAGGCTTTACACTTTATGCTTCCGGCTCGTAT
GTTGTGTGGAATTGTGAGCGGATAACAATTTCACACAGGAAACAGCTATGACCATGATTACGCCAAGCTC
CAACGATTTAGGTGACACTATAGAAGAGAAGGAATTAATACGACTCACTATAGGGAGAGAGAGAGAATTA
CCCTCACTAAAGGGAGGAGAAGCTTGCTTGTTCTTTTTGCAGAAGCTCAGAATAAACGCTCAACTTTGGC
AGATCAAGCTTGCATGCCGCCACCATGGTGAGCAAGGGCGAGGAGCTGTTCACCGGGGTGGTGCCCATCC
TGGTCGAGCTGGACGGCGACGTAAACGGCCACAAGTTCAGCGTGTCCGGCGAGGGCGAGGGCGATGCCAC
CTACGGCAAGCTGACCCTGAAGTTCATCTGCACCACCGGCAAGCTGCCCGTGCCCTGGCCCACCCTCGTG
ACCACCCTGACCTACGGCGTGCAGTGCTTCAGCCGCTACCCCGACCACATGAAGCAGCACGACTTCTTCA
AGTCCGCCATGCCCGAAGGCTACGTCCAGGAGCGCACCATCTTCTTCAAGGACGACGGCAACTACAAGAC
CCGCGCCGAGGTGAAGTTCGAGGGCGACACCCTGGTGAACCGCATCGAGCTGAAGGGCATCGACTTCAAG
GAGGACGGCAACATCCTGGGGCACAAGCTGGAGTACAACTACAACAGCCACAACGTCTATATCATGGCCG
ACAAGCAGAAGAACGGCATCAAGGTGAACTTCAAGATCCGCCACAACATCGAGGACGGCAGCGTGCAGCT
CGCCGACCACTACCAGCAGAACACCCCCATCGGCGACGGCCCCGTGCTGCTGCCCGACAACCACTACCTG
AGCACCCAGTCCGCCCTGAGCAAAGACCCCAACGAGAAGCGCGATCACATGGTCCTGCTGGAGTTCGTGA
CCGCCGCCGGGATCACTCTCGGCATGGACGAGCTGTACAAGGTCGACTCTAGAGGATCCCCGGGTACCAT
GGCCATGTTCCATCTGGATCATCTAAAGAACTACCACAGAAGATATTGCCGGTCTTCCAGAGCACCCAAC
ATTCATACAAAAAAAGGCCAGAACATGCTGGAAATCTTACAAGATTGTTTTGAAGATCAGAGTAAGGCTT
CATTTCTTGATGATTTTACAGAGTCATTGACTTCTTCAACACAAAAAAAGAAAGCCAATTATAGTCAATC
ATCAAGCAAAAAGTGCCCAGAGTCACATTCCAAACCAGTTCCAGTGTCTTCAAGGACGGGAGAAGCTTCT
CTGCAAGCGTCTGCAGAGCCCAGTGAAGCCGCTGGTGGATCAGTTCAGGCTAATGAAGTTCACCATGGTG
CGTCTGATGAATTGGACTTATGTGTTGGCTCCCCTGTGGTTCTCCTGGATGCAAACGTCAACACGTTACA
GAAAGCCGCTTCACCTGCCGGCCAAAAGAGAGTGGCTTCTGTCTCAAGGAGTCCAGTAGATAGGCAGGCT
TCAAATAAAAACATTTCTTTTAAAACCAGGAAAAGGTTAAACTTTGAAGATAAAGTTACTTTGAGCACAG
CAGAAACAGAGAACAGTGTGTTACAAGTAGAGGATAACTTATCCAAGGGACAAGAAGGGACATCATCAGA
AATCACTCAGAAAAGAGACGATCTGAGTTCTGATGTCCAATCACGTTCTAAGAAGAATTTTTCGGAGTTG
TTTTTAGAGACTGTCAAGAGGAAAAGTAAATCCAGTTCTGTGGTCAGGCACACAGCAGCAGTTCCATTTT
CTCCGCCTCCTCCAAGTGACATGAAATTATTAGAAGATGAATTTATTATTGATCGGTCAGATAGAAGTTT
TTCAAGTCGACTTTGGGTGATGATACCAAGCAAAGACAGGCATCTGAGCGCCCACAAGCCATCTCCTGAA
AACACTGCACTGCTTCAAGGTAAGAAGTCAAGAGAGAAATCTCATAGTTTATCTGCAATGACGTTTGCAA
GAAACACACAGTCTGATAAGGCTCACCCAATAGAGGAAGCTCAGCTCTCTGTTGAAGAAAACCCGGCAAC
TACTTGTACAGATGAGTTGGAAAATGATTGTCGATCTCCTGAAAATAAAATGCAATCTGAGACTGCCAAA
ACCCCACCCGCATGGGAAAGGACTACGAAACAGAGCCAGAGGAGAGTGTCTAAGCCTAAAGCAGCTGAAG
AGCTCAGGAAGGGACAGAGTAGCTGGGAAAATAGCAATGTGTCAAACACTGGCCAAGACAAGCTACAGAT
CAACTCGAAAAGAAATATGAAGGACTGTGAAGAGGTGAGGAATGAGCCTAATCCCAAGAAACAGAAGCCA
GCTCTTGAAAATAAGAAAAAAACCAATAGCACCCAAACCAATAAGGAAAAATCTGGAAAGAAATTTTTTT
CTGGTGGGTCCAAGAACAAATTTGTTCCCAAAAAAGTAACTTTGACTTCCAGGAGAAGTTGTAGAATTTC
TCAGCGTCCATCTGAGTGGTGGAGGGTAAAATCAGATGAAAGTTCTGTTGATAGAAATCCTTCAAAAGAA
AATAACTCACCAGTGGTATATCCCAATAAAAAGAAGCAGACTAAGAGAAATCATGTATCTAAGAGGGCTG
GGAAGAAACCTGGTTCATCAAAAAGACAGAAGACAGAGATGAGCCCAAGAGTACAGAAGTCTTTAAATGT
AAAGGATTCTGGAGGAACTGTTAGTGGCCATGATGACACTTCTCGTTCCCAGAGGAAGCCATTGAAAATC
ATTGAGGCAGACCCAACTCAGAAGAGCCTTGCTATTTCTCGACCTAAAAGAGGCTGTAAGTATCGAAACA
ATGTTATGACATCACCGAATGTTCATTTAAAGTCTCATACTGAGGAATATACAAGCAAGACACAAATGGA
GTCTGCTTCCAATTCAGAAATGTCTAAACGTTCAGTGTGGGAAGAAAGTGGACCTTCCAGGTTCAAGAAT
TATGAAATGCCAGGGAGCAGTAATTCTGAGATGGGTGATGAACAGGACCAGAAGAGTTTGCATTTTACAA
CAAGAAGTTTTAATATGGTACCAGATAAAAAATTACATCACAAATTAGTACTGCCCTCCAACTCACCAAA
TGTTCGTCGATCTAATAGAATACGTTTGAAACCTCTGGAGTATTGGCGAGGGGAACGGGTAGATTATCAA
GAAAGTTCGTCGGGACAACTTGTGCTTGAAATAATATCCCCATCTTCAGTACCCACGAAAATAAAGGCAC
AAAGAAACCTCGGCAAAGTCAACAAAAAAGTTACCAAGAAGCCGACCCATCTCAATAGCCATGAAAAGGC
TAAGATGGAGCTGCCTCTGGATATGCGTCTGGGAGATCCCTTTCAGGCAACATTGGCGAAGGACCCAGAA
ACCGCAGAGCTTGTCCCCATGGATCTTATAAGACCACGAGATACATACCGCTTTTTTGTTGAGCAACATG
GTTTGAAAGTTTTTAAAACATTGGATACAATATATTTTTCTACTGGAAAATTGGTTTTAGGACCTTATGA
AGAGAAAGGAAAACAGCATGTTGGCCAAGATATATTGGTTTTTTATGTTAACTTTGGTGACCTTTTATGT
ACATTACATGAAACACCTTATAAGTTAACTACTGGGGATTCATTCTATGTTCCTTCAGGTAATCATTACA
ACATTAAAAACCTCTTGAATGTGGAAAGTAGTCTTCTTTTTACTCAAATAAAAAGGTGAGAATTCGCCCT
TCTAGTGACTGACTAGGATCTGGTTACCACTAAACCAGCCTCAAGAACACCCGAATGGAGTCTCTAAGCT
ACATAATACCAACTTACACTTTACAAAATGTTGTCCCCCAAAATGTAGCCATTCGTATCTGCTCCTAATA
AAAAGAAAGTTTCTTCACATTCTAAAAAAAAAAAAAAAAAAAAAAAAAAAAACCCCCCCCCCCCAAGGGC
GAATTCACTGGCCGTCGTTTTACAACGTCGTGACTGGGAAAACCCTGGCGTTACCCAACTTAATCGCCTT
GCAGCACATCCCCCTTTCGCCAGCTGGCGTAATAGCGAAGAGGCCCGCACCGATCGCCCTTCCCAACAGT
TGCGCAGCCTGAATGGCGAATGGCGCCTGATGCGGTATTTTCTCCTTACGCATCTGTGCGGTATTTCACA
CCGCATATGGTGCACTCTCAGTACAATCTGCTCTGATGCCGCATAGTTAAGCCAGCCCCGACACCCGCCA
ACACCCGCTGACGCGCCCTGACGGGCTTGTCTGCTCCCGGCATCCGCTTACAGACAAGCTGTGACCGTCT
CCGGGAGCTGCATGTGTCAGAGGTTTTCACCGTCATCACCGAAACGCGCGA
Features (pLannotate 1.2.2; 17 found; start..end, strand, type, name):
     96..200     +  promoter       AmpR promoter: bla
    201..1061    +  CDS            AmpR: β-lactamase; bla; confers resistance to ampicillin, carbenicillin, and related antibiotics
   1232..1820    +  rep_origin     ori: high-copy-number ColE1/pMB1/pBR322/pUC origin of replication
   2003..2095    +  CDS            lacI (fragment): lac repressor; lacI; The lac repressor binds to the lac operator to inhibit transcription in E. coli. This inhibition can be relieved by adding lactose or isopropyl-β-D-thiogalactopyranoside (IPTG).
   2108..2129    +  protein_bind   CAP binding site: CAP binding activates transcription in the presence of cAMP. E. coli catabolite activator protein
   2144..2174    +  promoter       lac promoter: promoter for the E. coli lac operon
   2182..2198    +  protein_bind   lac operator: The lac repressor binds to the lac operator to inhibit transcription in E. coli. This inhibition can be relieved by adding lactose or isopropyl-β-D-thiogalactopyranoside (IPTG). lac repressor encoded by lacI
   2246..2264    +  promoter       SP6 promoter: promoter for bacteriophage SP6 RNA polymerase
   2276..2294    +  promoter       T7 promoter: promoter for bacteriophage T7 RNA polymerase
   2337..2379    +  5'UTR          Xenopus globin 5'-UTR: translational enhancer from the 5'-UTR of the major beta-globin gene of Xenopus laevis
   2405..3121    +  CDS            EGFP: EGFP is a basic (constitutively fluorescent) green fluorescent protein published in 1996, derived from Aequorea victoria. It is reported to be a rapidly-maturing weak dimer with moderate acid sensitivity.
   3120..3148    -  misc_feature   MCS (fragment): pUC18/19 multiple cloning site
   3149..5866    +  CDS            Cenpc: CENPC_MOUSE - Also known as Cenpc1. Experimental evidence at protein level: Swiss-Prot protein existence level 1. Component of the CENPA-NAC (nucleosome-associated) complex, a complex that plays a central role in assembly of kinetochore proteins, mitotic progression and chromosome segregation. The CENPA-NAC complex recruits the CENPA-CAD (nucleosome distal) complex and may be involved in incorporation of newly synthesized CENPA into centromeres. CENPC recruits DNA methylation and DNMT3B to both centromeric and pericentromeric satellite repeats and regulates the histone code in these regions. F
   5913..6038    +  3'UTR          Xenopus globin 3'-UTR: 3'-UTR of the major beta-globin gene of Xenopus laevis
   6093..6250    +  CDS            lacZα (fragment): LacZα fragment of β-galactosidase; lacZ fragment
   6256..6355    -  misc_feature   bom (fragment): basis of mobility region from pBR322
   6457..1       -  CDS            rop (fragment) (across the origin): Rop protein, which maintains plasmids at low copy number; rop
