[The description below was written by a language model from this plasmid's Addgene catalogue record and pLannotate feature annotations shown in this document.]
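Description:
pIVT-EGFP-mouseCENP-C is a bacterial plasmid of about 6.5 kb built on the pIVT backbone. It serves as a template for in vitro transcription of mRNA encoding mouse centromere protein C (CENP-C) fused at its N terminus to EGFP. It is propagated in E. coli under ampicillin selection, using a β-lactamase gene with its native promoter and a ColE1/pMB1-type origin. The catalogue lists the plasmid as low copy, whereas the annotation software labels the origin as a high-copy pUC-family type and finds only fragments of rop and bom, so the actual copy number is not settled by the record. Remnants of the lac region (a lacI fragment, CAP site, lac promoter and operator, and a lacZα fragment) flank the cassette. These appear to be leftovers of the parental cloning vector rather than functional parts of the design.

The payload begins with tandem SP6 and T7 bacteriophage promoters, either of which can drive run-off RNA synthesis with the matching polymerase. Downstream lie the Xenopus β-globin 5′ UTR, the EGFP coding sequence, a short linker derived from a multiple cloning site, the roughly 2.7 kb mouse Cenpc open reading frame, and the Xenopus β-globin 3′ UTR. The globin UTRs are commonly included to improve the stability and translation of synthetic transcripts introduced into oocytes or embryos. The insert was assembled by ligation-independent cloning.

The resulting mRNA yields a fluorescent CENP-C that allows this inner kinetochore protein to be visualised at centromeres. The associated study concerns the recruitment of effector proteins in centromere drive and its suppression. The record does not state which cells receive the transcript.
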