Addgene plasmid #174444: pIVT-EGFP-mouseCENP-C
Purpose: in vitro transcription template for mouse CENP-C (N-ter EGFP tagged)
Depositing lab: Michael Lampson. Depositing organization: University of Pennsylvania. Publication: Parallel pathways for recruiting effector proteins determine centromere drive and suppression. Kumon T, Ma J, Akins RB, Stefanik D, Nordgren CE, Kim J, Levine MT, Lampson MA. Cell. 2021 Sep 16;184(19):4904-4918.e11. doi: 10.1016/j.cell.2021.07.037. Epub 2021 Aug 24. PubMed 34433012.
Backbone
  Vector backbone: pIVT
  Vector type: in vitro transcription template
Growth in bacteria
  Bacterial resistance: Ampicillin, 100 μg/mL
  Growth temperature: 37°C
  Growth strain: DH5alpha
  Copy number: Low Copy
Gene/Insert
  Gene/Insert name: Centromere protein C (alt name: CENP-C)
  Species: M. musculus (mouse)
  Insert size (bp): 2721
  Promoter: T7 SP6
  Tag / fusion protein: EGFP (N terminal on insert)
  Cloning method: Ligation Independent Cloning
  Sequencing primers: 5′ CAGGAAACAGCTATGAC; 3′ GTAAAACGACGGCCAGT
Terms and licenses: Academic/Nonprofit Terms; Industry Terms: Not Available to Industry
How to cite: pIVT-EGFP-mouseCENP-C was a gift from Michael Lampson (Addgene plasmid # 174444 ; http://n2t.net/addgene:174444 ; RRID:Addgene_174444)
